>Addgene plasmid #61813 | pSARSF53-110 | depositor full sequence | sequence record 100806 | Expected plasmid sequence
TAATACGACTCACTATAGGGGAATTGTGAGCGGATAACAATTCCCCTGTAGAAATAATTTTGTTTAACTT
TAATAAGGAGATATACCATGGGCAGCAGCCATCATCATCATCATCACAGCACTAGTGACTCAGAAGTCAA
TCAAGAAGCTAAGCCAGAGGTCAAGCCAGAAGTCAAGCCTGAGACTCACATCAATTTAAAGGTGTCCGAT
GGATCTTCAGAAATCTTCTTTAAGATCAAAAAGACCACTCCTTTAAGAAGGCTGATGGAAGCGTTCGCTA
AAAGACAGGGTAAGGAAATGGACTCCTTAAGATTCTTGTACGACGGTATTAGAATTCAAGCTGATCAGAC
CCCTGAAGATTTGGACATGGAGGATAACGATATTATTGAGACTCACAGAGAACAGATTGGTGGATCCAAG
TGCGTATCAGGTGAAACACCAGTTTACCTTGCGTAAGCTTGCGGCCGCACTCGAGTCTGGTAAAGAAACC
GCTGCTGCGAAATTTGAACGCCAGCACATGGACTCGTCTACTAGCGCAGCTTAATTAACCTAGGCTGCTG
CCACCGCTGAGCAATAACTAGCATAACCCCTTGGGGCCTCTAAACGGGTCTTGAGGGGTTTTTTGCTGAA
ACCTCAGGCATTTGAGAAGCACACGGTCACACTGCTTCCGGTAGTCAATAAACCGGTAAACCAGCAATAG
ACATAAGCGGCTATTTAACGACCCTGCCCTGAACCGACGACAAGCTGACGACCGGGTCTCCGCAAGTGGC
ACTTTTCGGGGAAATGTGCGCGGAACCCCTATTTGTTTATTTTTCTAAATACATTCAAATATGTATCCGC
TCATGAATTAATTCTTAGAAAAACTCATCGAGCATCAAATGAAACTGCAATTTATTCATATCAGGATTAT
CAATACCATATTTTTGAAAAAGCCGTTTCTGTAATGAAGGAGAAAACTCACCGAGGCAGTTCCATAGGAT
GGCAAGATCCTGGTATCGGTCTGCGATTCCGACTCGTCCAACATCAATACAACCTATTAATTTCCCCTCG
TCAAAAATAAGGTTATCAAGTGAGAAATCACCATGAGTGACGACTGAATCCGGTGAGAATGGCAAAAGTT
TATGCATTTCTTTCCAGACTTGTTCAACAGGCCAGCCATTACGCTCGTCATCAAAATCACTCGCATCAAC
CAAACCGTTATTCATTCGTGATTGCGCCTGAGCGAGACGAAATACGCGGTCGCTGTTAAAAGGACAATTA
CAAACAGGAATCGAATGCAACCGGCGCAGGAACACTGCCAGCGCATCAACAATATTTTCACCTGAATCAG
GATATTCTTCTAATACCTGGAATGCTGTTTTCCCGGGGATCGCAGTGGTGAGTAACCATGCATCATCAGG
AGTACGGATAAAATGCTTGATGGTCGGAAGAGGCATAAATTCCGTCAGCCAGTTTAGTCTGACCATCTCA
TCTGTAACATCATTGGCAACGCTACCTTTGCCATGTTTCAGAAACAACTCTGGCGCATCGGGCTTCCCAT
ACAATCGATAGATTGTCGCACCTGATTGCCCGACATTATCGCGAGCCCATTTATACCCATATAAATCAGC
ATCCATGTTGGAATTTAATCGCGGCCTAGAGCAAGACGTTTCCCGTTGAATATGGCTCATACTCTTCCTT
TTTCAATATTATTGAAGCATTTATCAGGGTTATTGTCTCATGAGCGGATACATATTTGAATGTATTTAGA
AAAATAAACAAATAGGCATGCAGCGCTCTTCCGCTTCCTCGCTCACTGACTCGCTACGCTCGGTCGTTCG
ACTGCGGCGAGCGGTGTCAGCTCACTCAAAAGCGGTAATACGGTTATCCACAGAATCAGGGGATAAAGCC
GGAAAGAACATGTGAGCAAAAAGCAAAGCACCGGAAGAAGCCAACGCCGCAGGCGTTTTTCCATAGGCTC
CGCCCCCCTGACGAGCATCACAAAAATCGACGCTCAAGCCAGAGGTGGCGAAACCCGACAGGACTATAAA
GATACCAGGCGTTTCCCCCTGGAAGCTCCCTCGTGCGCTCTCCTGTTCCGACCCTGCCGCTTACCGGATA
CCTGTCCGCCTTTCTCCCTTCGGGAAGCGTGGCGCTTTCTCATAGCTCACGCTGTTGGTATCTCAGTTCG
GTGTAGGTCGTTCGCTCCAAGCTGGGCTGTGTGCACGAACCCCCCGTTCAGCCCGACCGCTGCGCCTTAT
CCGGTAACTATCGTCTTGAGTCCAACCCGGTAAGACACGACTTATCGCCACTGGCAGCAGCCATTGGTAA
CTGATTTAGAGGACTTTGTCTTGAAGTTATGCACCTGTTAAGGCTAAACTGAAAGAACAGATTTTGGTGA
GTGCGGTCCTCCAACCCACTTACCTTGGTTCAAAGAGTTGGTAGCTCAGCGAACCTTGAGAAAACCACCG
TTGGTAGCGGTGGTTTTTCTTTATTTATGAGATGATGAATCAATCGGTCTATCAAGTCAACGAACAGCTA
TTCCGTTACTCTAGATTTCAGTGCAATTTATCTCTTCAAATGTAGCACCTGAAGTCAGCCCCATACGATA
TAAGTTGTAATTCTCATGTTAGTCATGCCCCGCGCCCACCGGAAGGAGCTGACTGGGTTGAAGGCTCTCA
AGGGCATCGGTCGAGATCCCGGTGCCTAATGAGTGAGCTAACTTACATTAATTGCGTTGCGCTCACTGCC
CGCTTTCCAGTCGGGAAACCTGTCGTGCCAGCTGCATTAATGAATCGGCCAACGCGCGGGGAGAGGCGGT
TTGCGTATTGGGCGCCAGGGTGGTTTTTCTTTTCACCAGTGAGACGGGCAACAGCTGATTGCCCTTCACC
GCCTGGCCCTGAGAGAGTTGCAGCAAGCGGTCCACGCTGGTTTGCCCCAGCAGGCGAAAATCCTGTTTGA
TGGTGGTTAACGGCGGGATATAACATGAGCTGTCTTCGGTATCGTCGTATCCCACTACCGAGATGTCCGC
ACCAACGCGCAGCCCGGACTCGGTAATGGCGCGCATTGCGCCCAGCGCCATCTGATCGTTGGCAACCAGC
ATCGCAGTGGGAACGATGCCCTCATTCAGCATTTGCATGGTTTGTTGAAAACCGGACATGGCACTCCAGT
CGCCTTCCCGTTCCGCTATCGGCTGAATTTGATTGCGAGTGAGATATTTATGCCAGCCAGCCAGACGCAG
ACGCGCCGAGACAGAACTTAATGGGCCCGCTAACAGCGCGATTTGCTGGTGACCCAATGCGACCAGATGC
TCCACGCCCAGTCGCGTACCGTCTTCATGGGAGAAAATAATACTGTTGATGGGTGTCTGGTCAGAGACAT
CAAGAAATAACGCCGGAACATTAGTGCAGGCAGCTTCCACAGCAATGGCATCCTGGTCATCCAGCGGATA
GTTAATGATCAGCCCACTGACGCGTTGCGCGAGAAGATTGTGCACCGCCGCTTTACAGGCTTCGACGCCG
CTTCGTTCTACCATCGACACCACCACGCTGGCACCCAGTTGATCGGCGCGAGATTTAATCGCCGCGACAA
TTTGCGACGGCGCGTGCAGGGCCAGACTGGAGGTGGCAACGCCAATCAGCAACGACTGTTTGCCCGCCAG
TTGTTGTGCCACGCGGTTGGGAATGTAATTCAGCTCCGCCATCGCCGCTTCCACTTTTTCCCGCGTTTTC
GCAGAAACGTGGCTGGCCTGGTTCACCACGCGGGAAACGGTCTGATAAGAGACACCGGCATACTCTGCGA
CATCGTATAACGTTACTGGTTTCACATTCACCACCCTGAATTGACTCTCTTCCGGGCGCTATCATGCCAT
ACCGCGAAAGGTTTTGCGCCATTCGATGGTGTCCGGGATCTCGACGCTCTCCCTTATGCGACTCCTGCAT
TAGGAAAT
Features (pLannotate 1.2.2; 17 found; start..end, strand, type, name):
      1..19      +  promoter       T7 promoter: promoter for bacteriophage T7 RNA polymerase
     20..44      +  protein_bind   lac operator: The lac repressor binds to the lac operator to inhibit transcription in E. coli. This inhibition can be relieved by adding lactose or isopropyl-β-D-thiogalactopyranoside (IPTG). lac repressor encoded by lacI
     59..81      +  RBS            RBS: efficient ribosome binding site from bacteriophage T7 gene 10 (Olins and Rangwala, 1989)
    100..116     +  CDS            capTEV™ (fragment): composite tag for in vivo biotinylation, TEV protease cleavage, and 6xHis tagging
    127..413     +  CDS            SUMO (fragment): cleavable ubiquitin-like protein tag; S. cerevisiae SMT3 (truncated)
    482..523     +  CDS            S-Tag (fragment): affinity and epitope tag derived from pancreatic ribonuclease A
    553..570     +  CDS            SET1 (fragment): solubility-enhancement tag derived from T7 phage gene 10B
    578..625     +  terminator     T7 terminator: transcription terminator for bacteriophage T7 RNA polymerase
    789..846     +  promoter       AmpR promoter (fragment): bla
    855..1670    -  CDS            KanR: aminoglycoside phosphotransferase; aph(3')-Ia; confers resistance to kanamycin in bacteria or G418 (Geneticin®) in eukaryotes
   1671..1762    -  promoter       AmpR promoter: bla
   1778..2527    -  rep_origin     RSF ori: Plasmids containing the RSF 1030 origin of replication can be propagated in E. coli cells that contain additional plasmids with compatible origins.
   2610..2674    -  CDS            TcR (fragment): tetracycline efflux protein; tet; confers resistance to tetracycline
   2689..2710    -  protein_bind   CAP binding site: CAP binding activates transcription in the presence of cAMP. E. coli catabolite activator protein
   2723..3805    -  CDS            lacI: lac repressor; lacI; The lac repressor binds to the lac operator to inhibit transcription in E. coli. This inhibition can be relieved by adding lactose or isopropyl-β-D-thiogalactopyranoside (IPTG).
   3806..3883    -  promoter       lacI promoter: lacI
   3891..3926    -  CDS            TcR (fragment): tetracycline efflux protein; tet; confers resistance to tetracycline
