[The description below was written by a language model from this plasmid's Addgene catalogue record and pLannotate feature annotations shown in this document.]
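Description:
pSARSF53-110 is a bacterial expression plasmid built on the Novagen pRSFDuet backbone from which the second multiple cloning site has been deleted, leaving a single T7-driven expression cassette. It replicates in E. coli from the RSF1030 origin, which is compatible with other common origins and so allows co-maintenance with a second plasmid, and it is selected with kanamycin through the aph(3')-Ia gene. A lacI gene with its own promoter is carried on the backbone. Its repressor acts on the lac operator placed directly downstream of the T7 promoter, making expression IPTG-inducible in hosts that supply T7 RNA polymerase.

The payload is the N-terminal split-intein fragment TvoVMAN11 from the VMA intein of Thermoplasma volcanium. It is cloned between BamHI and HindIII and fused at its N terminus to a hexahistidine tag and yeast Smt3 (SUMO). The His tag permits metal-affinity purification, while Smt3 is a ubiquitin-like fusion partner that generally aids solubility and can be removed with a SUMO-specific protease. A T7 gene 10 ribosome binding site precedes the open reading frame and a T7 terminator follows it.

The automated annotation detects the His and SUMO segments but does not label the intein itself. The small region between SUMO and the terminator is annotated only with short S-Tag and SET1 fragments, most likely vector-derived remnants. This region also appears short relative to the stated 369 bp insert size, which may therefore count part of the fusion. The brief TcR and extra AmpR promoter fragments are likewise incidental backbone matches. The construct comes from work engineering and comparing novel split inteins for protein ligation, where such a fragment would be paired with its complementary C-intein partner.
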