Addgene plasmid #61813: pSARSF53-110
Purpose: TvoVMAN11 intein
Depositing lab: Hideo Iwai. Depositing organization: University of Helsinki, Institute of Biotechnology. Publication: Structure-based engineering and comparison of novel split inteins for protein ligation. Aranko AS, Oeemig JS, Zhou D, Kajander T, Wlodawer A, Iwai H. Mol Biosyst. 2014 May;10(5):1023-34. doi: 10.1039/c4mb00021h. PubMed 24574026.
Backbone
  Vector backbone: pRSFDuet
  Backbone manufacturer: Novagen
  Backbone size w/o insert (bp): 3559
  Total vector size (bp): 3928
  Modifications to backbone: deletion of MCS-2
  Vector type: Bacterial Expression
Growth in bacteria
  Bacterial resistance: Kanamycin, 50 μg/mL
  Growth temperature: 37°C
  Growth strain: DH5alpha
  Copy number: High Copy
Gene/Insert
  Gene/Insert name: TvoVMAN11 intein (alt name: TvoVMAN11 N-intein)
  Species: Thermoplasma volcanium
  Insert size (bp): 369
  Promoter: T7
  Tag / fusion protein: H6-Smt3 (N terminal on insert)
  Cloning method: Restriction Enzyme; 5′ cloning site BamHI (not destroyed); 3′ cloning site HindIII (not destroyed)
  Sequencing primers: 5′ T7; 3′ T7term
Terms and licenses: Academic/Nonprofit Terms; Industry Terms: Not Available to Industry
How to cite: pSARSF53-110 was a gift from Hideo Iwai (Addgene plasmid # 61813 ; http://n2t.net/addgene:61813 ; RRID:Addgene_61813)
