>Addgene plasmid #61813 | pSARSF53-110 | depositor partial sequence | sequence record 100805 | T7term_sequenced
CCCACGGCCCAGTGGCGTACGTCTTCATGGAGAAAATAATACTGTGATGGGGTTTGTCAGAGACATCAGA
AATAACGCGAACATTAGTGCAGCAGCTCACAGCAATGGCATCCTGGTCATCCAGCGGATAGTAATGATCA
GCCCACTGACGCGTTGCGCGAGAAGATTGTGCACGCCGCTTTACAGGCTTCGACGCCGCTTCGTTCTACC
ATCGACACCACCACGCTGGCACCCAGTTGATCGGCGCGAGATTTAATCGCCGCGACAATTTGCGACGGCG
CGTGCAGGGCCAGACTGGAGGTGGCAACGCCAATCAGCAACGACTGTTTGCCCGCCAGTTGTTGTGCCAC
GCGGTTGGGAATGTAATTCAGCTCCGCCATCGCCGCTTCCACTTTTTCCCGCGTTTTCGCAGAAACGTGG
CTGGCCTGGTTCACCACGCGGGAAACGGTCTGATAAGAGACACCGGCATACTCTGCGACATCGTATAACG
TTACTGGTTTCACATTCACCACCCTGAATTGACTCTCTTCCGGGCGCTATCATGCCATACCGCGAAAGGT
TTTGCGCCATTCGATGGTGTCCGGGATCTCGACGCTCTCCCTTATGCGACTCCTGCATTAGGAAATTAAT
ACGACTCACTATAGGGGAATTGTGAGCGGATAACAATTCCCCTGTAGAAATAATTTTGTTTAACTTTAAT
AAGGAGATATACCATGGGCAGCAGCCATCATCATCATCATCACAGCACTAGTGACTCAGAAGTCAATCAA
GAAGCTAAGCCAGAGGTCAAGCCAGAAGTCAAGCCTGAGACTCACATCAATTTAAAGGTGTCCGATGGAT
CTTCAGAAATCTTCTTTAAGATCAAAAAGACCACTCCTTTAAGAAGGCTGATGGAAGCGTTCGCTAAAAG
ACAGGGTAAGGAAATGGACTCCTTAAGATTCTTGTACGACGGTATTAGAATTCAAGCTGATCAGACCCCT
GAAGATTTGGACATGGAGGATAACGATATTATTGAGACTCACAGAGAACAGATTGGTGGATCCAAGTGCG
TATCAGGTGAAACACCAGTTTACCTTGCGTAAGCTTGCGGCCGCACTCGAGTCTGGTAAAGAAACCGCTG
CTGCGAAATTTGAACGCCAGCACATGGACTCGTCTACTAGCGCAGCTAATAGCCTTGTCTGT
