>Addgene plasmid #61813 | pSARSF53-110 | addgene partial sequence | sequence record 103929 | T7 5'-TAATACGACTCACTATAGGG-3'
TGTAAATAATTTTGTTTAACTTTAATAAGGAGATATACCATGGGCAGCAGCCATCATCATCATCATCACA
GCACTAGTGACTCAGAAGTCAATCAAGAAGCTAAGCCAGAGGTCAAGCCAGAAGTCAAGCCTGAGACTCA
CATCAATTTAAAGGTGTCCGATGGATCTTCAGAAATCTTCTTTAAGATCAAAAAGACCACTCCTTTAAGA
AGGCTGATGGAAGCGTTCGCTAAAAGACAGGGTAAGGAAATGGACTCCTTAAGATTCTTGTACGACGGTA
TTAGAATTCAAGCTGATCAGACCCCTGAAGATTTGGACATGGAGGATAACGATATTATTGAGACTCACAG
AGAACAGATTGGTGGATCCAAGTGCGTATCAGGTGAAACACCAGTTTACCTTGCGTAAGCTTGCGGCCGC
ACTCGAGTCTGGTAAAGAAACCGCTGCTGCGAAATTTGAACGCCAGCACATGGACTCGTCTACTAGCGCA
GCTTAATTAACCTAGGCTGCTGCCACCGCTGAGCAATAACTAGCATAACCCCTTGGGGCCTCTAAACGGG
TCTTGAGGGGTTTTTTGCTGAAACCTCAGGCATTTGAGAAGCACACGGTCACACTGCTTCCGGTAGTCAA
TAAACCGGTAAACCAGCAATAGACATAAGCGGCTATTTAACGACCCTGCCCTGAACCGACGACAAGCTGA
CGACCGGGTCTCCGCAAGTGGCACTTTTCGGGGAAATGTGCGCGGAACCCCTATTTGTTTATTTTTCTAA
ATACATTCAAATATGTATCCGCTCATGAATTAATTCTTAGAAAAACTCATCGAGCATC
