>Addgene plasmid #61813 | pSARSF53-110 | addgene partial sequence | sequence record 103936 | T7term 5'-GCTAGTTATTGCTCAGCGG-3'
GCTGCGCTAGTAGACGAGTCCATGTGCTGGCGTTCAAATTTCGCAGCAGCGGTTTCTTTACCAGACTCGA
GTGCGGCCGCAAGCTTACGCAAGGTAAACTGGTGTTTCACCTGATACGCACTTGGATCCACCAATCTGTT
CTCTGTGAGTCTCAATAATATCGTTATCCTCCATGTCCAAATCTTCAGGGGTCTGATCAGCTTGAATTCT
AATACCGTCGTACAAGAATCTTAAGGAGTCCATTTCCTTACCCTGTCTTTTAGCGAACGCTTCCATCAGC
CTTCTTAAAGGAGTGGTCTTTTTGATCTTAAAGAAGATTTCTGAAGATCCATCGGACACCTTTAAATTGA
TGTGAGTCTCAGGCTTGACTTCTGGCTTGACCTCTGGCTTAGCTTCTTGATTGACTTCTGAGTCACTAGT
GCTGTGATGATGATGATGATGGCTGCTGCCCATGGTATATCTCCTTATTAAAGTTAAACAAAATTATTTC
TACAGGGGAATTGTTATCCGCTCACAATTCCCCTATAGTGAGTCGTATTAATTTCCTAATGCAGGAGTCG
CATAAGGGAGAGCGTCGAGATCCCGGACACCATCGAATGGCGCAAAACCTTTCGCGGTATGGCATGATAG
CGCCCGGAAGAGAGTCAATTCAGGGTGGTGAATGTGAAACCAGTAACGTTATACGATGTCGCAGAGTATG
CCGGTGTCTCTTATCAGACCGTTTCCCGCGTGGTGAACCAGGCCAGCCACGTTTCTGCGAAAACGCGGGA
AAAAGTGGAAGCGGCGATGGCGGAGCTGAATTACATTCCCAACCGCGTGGCACAACAACTGGCGGGCAAA
